>Addgene plasmid #77355 | STK35 gRNA (BRDN0001145311) | addgene full sequence | sequence record 187602 | Addgene Assembled Sequence
CCCGGGTGCAAAGATGGATAAAGTTTTAAACAGAGAGGAATCTTTGCAGCTAATGGACCTTCTAGGTCTT
GAAAGGAGTGGGAATTGGCTCCGGTGCCCGTCAGTGGGCAGAGCGCACATCGCCCACAGTCCCCGAGAAG
TTGGGGGGAGGGGTCGGCAATTGATCCGGTGCCTAGAGAAGGTGGCGCGGGGTAAACTGGGAAAGTGATG
TCGTGTACTGGCTCCGCCTTTTTCCCGAGGGTGGGGGAGAACCGTATATAAGTGCAGTAGTCGCCGTGAA
CGTTCTTTTTCGCAACGGGTTTGCCGCCAGAACACAGGTAAGTGCCGTGTGTGGTTCCCGCGGGCCTGGC
CTCTTTACGGGTTATGGCCCTTGCGTGCCTTGAATTACTTCCACCTGGCTGCAGTACGTGATTCTTGATC
CCGAGCTTCGGGTTGGAAGTGGGTGGGAGAGTTCGAGGCCTTGCGCTTAAGGAGCCCCTTCGCCTCGTGC
TTGAGTTGAGGCCTGGCCTGGGCGCTGGGGCCGCCGCGTGCGAATCTGGTGGCACCTTCGCGCCTGTCTC
GCTGCTTTCGATAAGTCTCTAGCCATTTAAAATTTTTGATGACCTGCTGCGACGCTTTTTTTCTGGCAAG
ATAGTCTTGTAAATGCGGGCCAAGATCTGCACACTGGTATTTCGGTTTTTGGGGCCGCGGGCGGCGACGG
GGCCCGTGCGTCCCAGCGCACATGTTCGGCGAGGCGGGGCCTGCGAGCGCGGCCACCGAGAATCGGACGG
GGGTAGTCTCAAGCTGGCCGGCCTGCTCTGGTGCCTGGCCTCGCGCCGCCGTGTATCGCCCCGCCCTGGG
CGGCAAGGCTGGCCCGGTCGGCACCAGTTGCGTGAGCGGAAAGATGGCCGCTTCCCGGCCCTGCTGCAGG
GAGCTCAAAATGGAGGACGCGGCGCTCGGGAGAGCGGGCGGGTGAGTCACCCACACAAAGGAAAAGGGCC
TTTCCGTCCTCAGCCGTCGCTTCATGTGACTCCACGGAGTACCGGGCGCCGTCCAGGCACCTCGATTAGT
TCTCGAGCTTTTGGAGTACGTCGTCTTTAGGTTGGGGGGAGGGGTTTTATGCGATGGAGTTTCCCCACAC
TGAGTGGGTGGAGACTGAAGTTAGGCCAGCTTGGCACTTGATGTAATTCTCCTTGGAATTTGCCCTTTTT
GAGTTTGGATCTTGGTTCATTCTCAAGCCTCAGACAGTGGTTCAAAGTTTTTTTCTTCCATTTCAGGTGT
CGTGACGTACGGCCACCATGACCGAGTACAAGCCCACGGTGCGCCTCGCCACCCGCGACGACGTCCCCAG
GGCCGTACGCACCCTCGCCGCCGCGTTCGCCGACTACCCCGCCACGCGCCACACCGTCGATCCGGACCGC
CACATCGAGCGGGTCACCGAGCTGCAAGAACTCTTCCTCACGCGCGTCGGGCTCGACATCGGCAAGGTGT
GGGTCGCGGACGACGGCGCCGCCGTGGCGGTCTGGACCACGCCGGAGAGCGTCGAAGCGGGGGCGGTGTT
CGCCGAGATCGGCCCGCGCATGGCCGAGTTGAGCGGTTCCCGGCTGGCCGCGCAGCAACAGATGGAAGGC
CTCCTGGCGCCGCACCGGCCCAAGGAGCCCGCGTGGTTCCTGGCCACCGTCGGAGTCTCGCCCGACCACC
AGGGCAAGGGTCTGGGCAGCGCCGTCGTGCTCCCCGGAGTGGAGGCGGCCGAGCGCGCCGGGGTGCCCGC
CTTCCTGGAGACCTCCGCGCCCCGCAACCTCCCCTTCTACGAGCGGCTCGGCTTCACCGTCACCGCCGAC
GTCGAGGTGCCCGAAGGACCGCGCACCTGGTGCATGACCCGCAAGCCCGGTGCCTGAACGCGTTAAGTCG
ACAATCAACCTCTGGATTACAAAATTTGTGAAAGATTGACTGGTATTCTTAACTATGTTGCTCCTTTTAC
GCTATGTGGATACGCTGCTTTAATGCCTTTGTATCATGCTATTGCTTCCCGTATGGCTTTCATTTTCTCC
TCCTTGTATAAATCCTGGTTGCTGTCTCTTTATGAGGAGTTGTGGCCCGTTGTCAGGCAACGTGGCGTGG
TGTGCACTGTGTTTGCTGACGCAACCCCCACTGGTTGGGGCATTGCCACCACCTGTCAGCTCCTTTCCGG
GACTTTCGCTTTCCCCCTCCCTATTGCCACGGCGGAACTCATCGCCGCCTGCCTTGCCCGCTGCTGGACA
GGGGCTCGGCTGTTGGGCACTGACAATTCCGTGGTGTTGTCGGGGAAATCATCGTCCTTTCCTTGGCTGC
TCGCCTGTGTTGCCACCTGGATTCTGCGCGGGACGTCCTTCTGCTACGTCCCTTCGGCCCTCAATCCAGC
GGACCTTCCTTCCCGCGGCCTGCTGCCGGCTCTGCGGCCTCTTCCGCGTCTTCGCCTTCGCCCTCAGACG
AGTCGGATCTCCCTTTGGGCCGCCTCCCCGCGTCGACTTTAAGACCAATGACTTACAAGGCAGCTGTAGA
TCTTAGCCACTTTTTAAAAGAAAAGGGGGGACTGGAAGGGCTAATTCACTCCCAACGAAGACAAGATCTG
CTTTTTGCTTGTACTGGGTCTCTCTGGTTAGACCAGATCTGAGCCTGGGAGCTCTCTGGCTAACTAGGGA
ACCCACTGCTTAAGCCTCAATAAAGCTTGCCTTGAGTGCTTCAAGTAGTGTGTGCCCGTCTGTTGTGTGA
CTCTGGTAACTAGAGATCCCTCAGACCCTTTTAGTCAGTGTGGAAAATCTCTAGCAGTACGTATAGTAGT
TCATGTCATCTTATTATTCAGTATTTATAACTTGCAAAGAAATGAATATCAGAGAGTGAGAGGAACTTGT
TTATTGCAGCTTATAATGGTTACAAATAAAGCAATAGCATCACAAATTTCACAAATAAAGCATTTTTTTC
ACTGCATTCTAGTTGTGGTTTGTCCAAACTCATCAATGTATCTTATCATGTCTGGCTCTAGCTATCCCGC
CCCTAACTCCGCCCATCCCGCCCCTAACTCCGCCCAGTTCCGCCCATTCTCCGCCCCATGGCTGACTAAT
TTTTTTTATTTATGCAGAGGCCGAGGCCGCCTCGGCCTCTGAGCTATTCCAGAAGTAGTGAGGAGGCTTT
TTTGGAGGCCTAGGGACGTACCCAATTCGCCCTATAGTGAGTCGTATTACGCGCGCTCACTGGCCGTCGT
TTTACAACGTCGTGACTGGGAAAACCCTGGCGTTACCCAACTTAATCGCCTTGCAGCACATCCCCCTTTC
GCCAGCTGGCGTAATAGCGAAGAGGCCCGCACCGATCGCCCTTCCCAACAGTTGCGCAGCCTGAATGGCG
AATGGG
[124 nt withheld, positions 3367-3490]
C
[91 nt withheld, positions 3492-3582]
A
[49 nt withheld, positions 3584-3632]
CCTTTGACGTTGGAGTCCACGTTCTTT
[37 nt withheld, positions 3660-3696]
ACCCTATCTCGGTCTATTCTTTTGATTTATAAGGGATTTTGCCGATTTCGGCCTATTGGTTAAAAAATGA
GCTGATTTAACAAAAATTTAACGCGAATTTTAACAAAATATTAACGCTTACAATTTAGGTGGCACTTTTC
GGGGAAATGTGCGCGGAACCCCTATTTGTTTATTTTTCTAAATACATTCAAATATGTATCCGCTCATGAG
ACAATAACCCTGATAAATGCTTCAATAATATTGAAAAAGGAAGAGTATGAGTATTCAACATTTCCGTGTC
GCCCTTATTCCCTTTTTTGCGGCATTTTGCCTTCCTGTTTTTGCTCACCCAGAAACGCTGGTGAAAGTAA
AAGATGCTGAAGATCAGTTGGGTGCACGAGTGGGTTACATCGAACTGGATCTCAACAGCGGTAAGATCCT
TGAGAGTTTTCGCCCCGAAGAACGTTTTCCAATGATGAGCACTTTTAAAGTTCTGCTATGTGGCGCGGTA
TTATCCCGTATTGACGCCGGGCAAGAGCAACTCGGTCGCCGCATACACTATTCTCAGAATGACTTGGTTG
AGTACTCACCAGTCACAGAAAAGCATCTTACGGATGGCATGACAGTAAGAGAATTATGCAGTGCTGCCAT
AACCATGAGTGATAACACTGCGGCCAACTTACTTCTGACAACGATCGGAGGACCGAAGGAGCTAACCGCT
TTTTTGCACAACATGGGGGATCATGTAACTCGCCTTGATCGTTGGGAACCGGAGCTGAATGAAGCCATAC
CAAACGACGAGCGTGACACCACGATGCCTGTAGCAATGGCAACAACGTTGCGCAAACTATTAACTGGCGA
ACTACTTACTCTAGCTTCCCGGCAACAATTAATAGACTGGATGGAGGCGGATAAAGTTGCAGGACCACTT
CTGCGCTCGGCCCTTCCGGCTGGCTGGTTTATTGCTGATAAATCTGGAGCCGGTGAGCGTGGGTCTCGCG
GTATCATTGCAGCACTGGGGCCAGATGGTAAGCCCTCCCGTATCGTAGTTATCTACACGACGGGGAGTCA
GGCAACTATGGATGAACGAAATAGACAGATCGCTGAGATAGGTGCCTCACTGATTAAGCATTGGTAACTG
TCAGACCAAGTTTACTCATATATACTTTAGATTGATTTAAAACTTCATTTTTAATTTAAAAGGATCTAGG
TGAAGATCCTTTTTGATAATCTCATGACCAAAATCCCTTAACGTGAGTTTTCGTTCCACTGAGCGTCAGA
CCCCGTAGAAAAGATCAAAGGATCTTCTTGAGATCCTTTTTTTCTGCGCGTAATCTGCTGCTTGCAAACA
AAAAAACCACCGCTACCAGCGGTGGTTTGTTTGCCGGATCAAGAGCTACCAACTCTTTTTCCGAAGGTAA
CTGGCTTCAGCAGAGCGCAGATACCAAATACTGTTCTTCTAGTGTAGCCGTAGTTAGGCCACCACTTCAA
GAACTCTGTAGCACCGCCTACATACCTCGCTCTGCTAATCCTGTTACCAGTGGCTGCTGCCAGTGGCGAT
AAGTCGTGTCTTACCGGGTTGGACTCAAGACGATAGTTACCGGATAAGGCGCAGCGGTCGGGCTGAACGG
GGGGTTCGTGCACACAGCCCAGCTTGGAGCGAACGACCTACACCGAACTGAGATACCTACAGCGTGAGCT
ATGAGAAAGCGCCACGCTTCCCGAAGGGAGAAAGGCGGACAGGTATCCGGTAAGCGGCAGGGTCGGAACA
GGAGAGCGCACGAGGGAGCTTCCAGGGGGAAACGCCTGGTATCTTTATAGTCCTGTCGGGTTTCGCCACC
TCTGACTTGAGCGTCGATTTTTGTGATGCTCGTCAGGGGGGCGGAGCCTATGGAAAAACGCCAGCAACGC
GGCCTTTTTACGGTTCCTGGCCTTTTGCTGGCCTTTTGCTCACATGTTCTTTCCTGCGTTATCCCCTGAT
TCTGTGGATAACCGTATTACCGCCTTTGAGTGAGCTGATACCGCTCGCCGCAGCCGAACGACCGAGCGCA
GCGAGTCAGTGAGCGAGGAAGCGGAAGAGCGCCCAATACGCAAACCGCCTCTCCCCGCGCGTTGGCCGAT
TCATTAATGCAGCTGGCACGACAGGTTTCCCGACTGGAAAGCGGGCAGTGAGCGCAACGCAATTAATGTG
AGTTAGCTCACTCATTAGGCACCCCAGGCTTTACACTTTATGCTTCCGGCTCGTATGTTGTGTGGAATTG
TGAGCGGATAACAATTTCACACAGGAAACAGCTATGACCATGATTACGCCAAGCGCGCAATTAACCCTCA
CTAAAGGGAACAAAAGCTGGAGCTGCAAGCTTAATGTAGTCTTATGCAATACTCTTGTAGTCTTGCAACA
TGGTAACGATGAGTTAGCAACATGCCTTACAAGGAGAGAAAAAGCACCGTGCATGCCGATTGGTGGAAGT
AAGGTGGTACGATCGTGCCTTATTAGGAAGGCAACAGACGGGTCTGACATGGATTGGACGAACCACTGAA
TTGCCGCATTGCAGAGATATTGTATTTAAGTGCCTAGCTCGATACATAAACGGGTCTCTCTGGTTAGACC
AGATCTGAGCCTGGGAGCTCTCTGGCTAACTAGGGAACCCACTGCTTAAGCCTCAATAAAGCTTGCCTTG
AGTGCTTCAAGTAGTGTGTGCCCGTCTGTTGTGTGACTCTGGTAACTAGAGATCCCTCAGACCCTTTTAG
TCAGTGTGGAAAATCTCTAGCAGTGGCGCCCGAACAGGGACTTGAAAGCGAAAGGGAAACCAGAGGAGCT
CTCTCGACGCAGGACTCGGCTTGCTGAAGCGCGCACGGCAAGAGGCGAGGGGCGGCGACTGGTGAGTACG
CCAAAAATTTTGACTAGCGGAGGCTAGAAGGAGAGAGATGGGTGCGAGAGCGTCAGTATTAAGCGGGGGA
GAATTAGATCGCGATGGGAAAAAATTCGGTTAAGGCCAGGGGGAAAGAAAAAATATAAATTAAAACATAT
AGTATGGGCAAGCAGGGAGCTAGAACGATTCGCAGTTAATCCTGGCCTGTTAGAAACATCAGAAGGCTGT
AGACAAATACTGGGACAGCTACAACCATCCCTTCAGACAGGATCAGAAGAACTTAGATCATTATATAATA
CAGTAGCAACCCTCTATTGTGTGCATCAAAGGATAGAGATAAAAGACACCAAGGAAGCTTTAGACAAGAT
AGAGGAAGAGCAAAACAAAAGTAAGACCACCGCACAGCAAGCGGCCGCTGATCTTCAGACCTGGAGGAGG
AGATATGAGGGACAATTGGAGAAGTGAATTATATAAATATAAAGTAGTAAAAATTGAACCATTAGGAGTA
GCACCCACCAAGGCAAAGAGAAGAGTGGTGCAGAGAGAAAAAAGAGCAGTGGGAATAGGAGCTTTGTTCC
TTGGGTTCTTGGGAGCAGCAGGAAGCACTATGGGCGCAGCGTCAATGACGCTGACGGTACAGGCCAGACA
ATTATTGTCTGGTATAGTGCAGCAGCAGAACAATTTGCTGAGGGCTATTGAGGCGCAACAGCATCTGTTG
CAACTCACAGTCTGGGGCATCAAGCAGCTCCAGGCAAGAATCCTGGCTGTGGAAAGATACCTAAAGGATC
AACAGCTCCTGGGGATTTGGGGTTGCTCTGGAAAACTCATTTGCACCACTGCTGTGCCTTGGAATGCTAG
TTGGAGTAATAAATCTCTGGAACAGATTTGGAATCACACGACCTGGATGGAGTGGGACAGAGAAATTAAC
AATTACACAAGCTTAATACACTCCTTAATTGAAGAATCGCAAAACCAGCAAGAAAAGAATGAACAAGAAT
TATTGGAATTAGATAAATGGGCAAGTTTGTGGAATTGGTTTAACATAACAAATTGGCTGTGGTATATAAA
ATTATTCATAATGATAGTAGGAGGCTTGGTAGGTTTAAGAATAGTTTTTGCTGTACTTTCTATAGTGAAT
AGAGTTAGGCAGGGATATTCACCATTATCGTTTCAGACCCACCTCCCAACCCCGAGGGGACCCAGAGAGG
GCCTATTTCCCATGATTCCTTCATATTTGCATATACGATACAAGGCTGTTAGAGAGATAATTAGAATTAA
TTTGACTGTAAACACAAAGATATTAGTACAAAATACGTGACGTAGAAAGTAATAATTTCTTGGGTAGTTT
GCAGTTTTAAAATTATGTTTTAAAATGGACTATCATATGCTTACCGTAACTTGAAAGTATTTCGATTTCT
TGGCTTTATATATCTTGTGGAAAGGACGAAACACCGGAGGTACACAAAGCCCGGAGGTTTTAGAGCTAGA
AATAGCAAGTTAAAATAAGGCTAGTCCGTTATCAACTTGAAAAAGTGGCACCGAGTCGGTGCTTTTTTAA
GCTTGGCGTAACTAGATCTTGAGACAAATGGCAGTATTCATCCACAATTTTAAAAGAAAAGGGGGGATTG
GGGGGTACAGTGCAGGGGAAAGAATAGTAGACATAATAGCAACAGACATACAAACTAAAGAATTACAAAA
ACAAATTACAAAAATTCAAAATTTTCGGGTTTATTACAGGGACAGCAGAGATCCACTTTGGCGCCGGCTC
GAGGGGG
Features (pLannotate 1.2.2; 29 found; start..end, strand, type, name):
     14..80      +  CDS            small t antigen (fragment): SV40 (simian virus 40) small t antigen
    106..317     +  promoter       EF-1α core promoter: core promoter for human elongation factor EF-1α
    318..1256    +  intron         EF-1α intron A: intron upstream of the start codon of human EF-1α
   1278..1877    +  CDS            PuroR (fragment): puromycin N-acetyltransferase; pac from Streptomyces; confers resistance to puromycin
   1893..2481    +  misc_feature   WPRE: woodchuck hepatitis virus posttranscriptional regulatory element
   2532..2551    +  misc_feature   cPPT/CTS (fragment): central polypurine tract and central termination sequence of HIV-1
   2553..2786    +  LTR            3' LTR (ΔU3): self-inactivating 3' long terminal repeat (LTR) from HIV-1
   2864..2985    +  polyA_signal   SV40 poly(A) signal: SV40 polyadenylation signal
   3025..3160    +  rep_origin     SV40 ori: SV40 origin of replication
   3181..3199    -  promoter       T7 promoter: promoter for bacteriophage T7 RNA polymerase
   3207..3362    +  CDS            lacZα (fragment): LacZα fragment of β-galactosidase; lacZ fragment
   3367..3795    +  rep_origin     f1 ori (sequence partly withheld): f1 bacteriophage origin of replication; arrow indicates direction of (+) strand synthesis
   3848..3952    +  promoter       AmpR promoter: bla
   3953..4813    +  CDS            AmpR: β-lactamase; bla; confers resistance to ampicillin, carbenicillin, and related antibiotics
   4984..5572    +  rep_origin     ori: high-copy-number ColE1/pMB1/pBR322/pUC origin of replication
   5755..5847    +  CDS            lacI (fragment): lac repressor; lacI; The lac repressor binds to the lac operator to inhibit transcription in E. coli. This inhibition can be relieved by adding lactose or isopropyl-β-D-thiogalactopyranoside (IPTG).
   5860..5881    +  protein_bind   CAP binding site: CAP binding activates transcription in the presence of cAMP. E. coli catabolite activator protein
   5896..5926    +  promoter       lac promoter: promoter for the E. coli lac operon
   5934..5950    +  protein_bind   lac operator: The lac repressor binds to the lac operator to inhibit transcription in E. coli. This inhibition can be relieved by adding lactose or isopropyl-β-D-thiogalactopyranoside (IPTG). lac repressor encoded by lacI
   5995..6013    +  promoter       T3 promoter: promoter for bacteriophage T3 RNA polymerase
   6041..6267    +  promoter       RSV promoter: Rous sarcoma virus enhancer/promoter
   6268..6448    +  LTR            5' LTR (truncated): truncated 5' long terminal repeat (LTR) from HIV-1
   6495..6620    +  misc_feature   HIV-1 Ψ: packaging signal of human immunodeficiency virus type 1
   6604..6967    +  CDS            HIV-1 gag (fragment): gag protein from human immunodeficiency virus 1; gag
   7113..7346    +  misc_feature   RRE: The Rev response element (RRE) of HIV-1 allows for Rev-dependent mRNA export from the nucleus to the cytoplasm.
   7723..7749    +  CDS            Rev (fragment): human immunodeficiency virus 1 (HIV-1) Rev protein; rev; enhances nuclear export of unspliced and incompletely spliced viral mRNAs
   7753..7993    +  promoter       U6 promoter: RNA polymerase III promoter for human U6 snRNA
   8023..8098    +  misc_RNA       gRNA scaffold: guide RNA scaffold for the Streptococcus pyogenes CRISPR/Cas9 system
   8154..8271    +  misc_feature   cPPT/CTS: central polypurine tract and central termination sequence of HIV-1
