[The description below was written by a language model from this plasmid's Addgene catalogue record and pLannotate feature annotations shown in this document.]
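Description:
STK35 gRNA (BRDN0001145311) is a third-generation lentiviral single-guide RNA plasmid built on the lentiGuide-Puro backbone and designed to target human STK35, a serine/threonine kinase gene also known as CLIK1 or STK35L1. The guide was designed against the STK35 reference transcript and belongs to a human kinome gRNA collection. The assembled sequence is about 8.3 kb. In bacteria it is maintained through a high-copy ColE1/pUC-type origin and selected with ampicillin via the β-lactamase gene. The backbone also carries an f1 origin, an SV40 origin and poly(A) signal, and remnants of lac and T7/T3 cloning-vector elements.

The lentiviral transfer cassette starts with an RSV promoter fused to a truncated HIV-1 5' LTR, which makes genomic RNA production independent of Tat. This is followed by the Ψ packaging signal with a partial gag fragment and the Rev response element. It ends in a ΔU3 self-inactivating 3' LTR. Between the LTRs, a human U6 RNA polymerase III promoter drives the STK35-specific spacer joined to the Streptococcus pyogenes Cas9 guide scaffold. A cPPT/CTS element lies downstream of the guide cassette. A separate EF-1α core promoter with its intron A expresses puromycin N-acetyltransferase, so transduced mammalian cells can be selected with puromycin. A WPRE after this gene enhances transcript expression.

The plasmid does not encode Cas9. It is intended for use with a separate Cas9 lentiviral vector or in cell lines that already express Cas9, where it directs cleavage at STK35 for gene knockout or loss-of-function studies.
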