Addgene plasmid #77355: STK35 gRNA (BRDN0001145311)
Purpose: 3rd generation lentiviral gRNA plasmid targeting human STK35
Depositing lab: John Doench & David Root. Depositing organization: Broad Institute. Publication: Optimized sgRNA design to maximize activity and minimize off-target effects of CRISPR-Cas9. Doench JG, Fusi N, Sullender M, Hegde M, Vaimberg EW, Donovan KF, Smith I, Tothova Z, Wilen C, Orchard R, Virgin HW, Listgarten J, Root DE. Nat Biotechnol. 2016 Jan 18. doi: 10.1038/nbt.3437. PubMed 26780180.
Backbone
  Vector backbone: lentiGuide-Puro
  Backbone manufacturer: Zhang Lab (Addgene plasmid # 52963)
  Vector type: Mammalian Expression, Lentiviral, CRISPR
  Selectable markers: Puromycin
Growth in bacteria
  Bacterial resistance: Ampicillin, 100 μg/mL
  Growth temperature: 37°C
  Growth strain: DH5alpha
  Copy number: High Copy
Gene/Insert
  Gene/Insert name: STK35 (alt names: STK35; NM_080836.3)
  gRNA/shRNA sequence: GAGGTACACAAAGCCCGGAG
  Species: H. sapiens (human)
  Entrez Gene: STK35 (a.k.a. CLIK1, STK35L1)
  Promoter: hU6
  Cloning method: Unknown
  Sequencing primers: 5′ U6-F; 3′ pS2-R
Terms and licenses: Academic/Nonprofit Terms; Industry Terms: Not Available to Industry
Depositor comments: The gRNA was designed to target the following Genbank reference sequence(s): NM_080836.3. Note that this plasmid does NOT contain Cas9. It should be used in conjunction with lentiCas9-Blast (Addgene #52962) or otherwise with cell lines already expressing Cas9. Browse the full kinome gRNA library at http://www.addgene.org/pooled-library/broadgpp-human-kinome/ or visit http://www.broadinstitute.org/rnai/public/ for detailed protocols and information.
How to cite: STK35 gRNA (BRDN0001145311) was a gift from John Doench & David Root (Addgene plasmid # 77355 ; http://n2t.net/addgene:77355 ; RRID:Addgene_77355)
