>Addgene plasmid #77355 | STK35 gRNA (BRDN0001145311) | depositor partial sequence | sequence record 144815 | Target Sequence
GAGGTACACAAAGCCCGGAG
