>Addgene plasmid #77355 | STK35 gRNA (BRDN0001145311) | addgene partial sequence | sequence record 187601 | hU6-F
TGACGTAGAAAGTAATAATTTCTTGGGTAGTTTGCAGTTTTAAAATTATGTTTTAAAATGGACTATCATA
TGCTTACCGTAACTTGAAAGTATTTCGATTTCTTGGCTTTATATATCTTGTGGAAAGGACGAAACACCGG
AGGTACACAAAGCCCGGAGGTTTTAGAGCTAGAAATAGCAAGTTAAAATAAGGCTAGTCCGTTATCAACT
TGAAAAAGTGGCACCGAGTCGGTGCTTTTTTAAGCTTGGCGTAACTAGATCTTGAGACAAATGGCAGTAT
TCATCCACAATTTTAAAAGAAAAGGGGGGATTGGGGGGTACAGTGCAGGGGAAAGAATAGTAGACATAAT
AGCAACAGACATACAAACTAAAGAATTACAAAAACAAATTACAAAAATTCAAAATTTTCGGGTTTATTAC
AGGGACAGCAGAGATCCACTTTGGCGCCGGCTCGAGGGGGCCCGGGTGCAAAGATGGATAAAGTTTTAAA
CAGAGAGGAATCTTTGCAGCTAATGGACCTTCTAGGTCTTGAAAGGAGTGGGAATTGGCTCCGGTGCCCG
TCAGTGGGCA
